>Addgene plasmid #220469 | pSliceRep_B_miR-7.M4 | addgene full sequence | sequence record 443338 | Addgene NGS Result
CTCGAGTAGTTATTAATAGTAATCAATTACGGGGTCATTAGTTCATAGCCCATATATGGAGTTCCGCGTT
ACATAACTTACGGTAAATGGCCCGCCTGGCTGACCGCCCAACGACCCCCGCCCATTGACGTCAATAATGA
CGTATGTTCCCATAGTAACGCCAATAGGGACTTTCCATTGACGTCAATGGGTGGAGTATTTACGGTAAAC
TGCCCACTTGGCAGTACATCAAGTGTATCATATGCCAAGTACGCCCCCTATTGACGTCAATGACGGTAAA
TGGCCCGCCTGGCATTATGCCCAGTACATGACCTTATGGGACTTTCCTACTTGGCAGTATATCTACGTAT
TAGTCATCGCTATTACCATGGTGATGCGGTTTTGGCAGTACATCAATGGGCGTGGATAGCGGTTTGACTC
ACGGGGATTTCCAAGTCTCCACCCCATTGACGTCAATGGGAGTTTGTTTTGGCACCAAAATCAACGGGAC
TTTCCAAAATGTCGTAACAACTCCGCCCCATTGACGCAAATGGGCGGTAGGCGTGTACGGTGGGAGGTCT
ATATAAGCAGAGCTGGTTTAGTGAACCGTCAGATCCGCTAGGGATCCTCTAGTCAGCTGACGCGTGCTAG
CGCGGGGGTTTCCTGCTTCAACAGTGCTTGGACGGAACCCGAGCTTACGTAGCCACCATGGCGTATCCAT
ATGATGTTCCAGATTATGCTGGAGGTTCTTCATACCCCTATGATGTGCCTGACTACGCTGGCAGCGCCGG
ATACCCTTATGATGTGCCTGATTATGCTGCCAACACAATCACAAGCCTTCCAGGATCTGCTGCGGGTGGC
GAAGAAGATAAGAAACCGGCAGGTGGCGAAGGTGGCGGTGCCCATATCAACCTGAAAGTGAAAGGTCAAG
ACGGCAACGAAGTCTTTTTCCGCATCAAACGTTCTACCCAGCTGAAAAAGCTGATGAACGCATACTGTGA
CCGTCAGTCTGTAGACATGAAGGCAATTGCTTTCCTCTTTAAGGGTCGTCGCCTACGTGCGGAAAGGACC
CCGGATGAACTGGAAATGGAAGATGGCGACGAAATCGACGCAATGCTGCACCAGACTGGAGGCGGATCCT
AACCGCGGCCCCTCTCCCTCCCCCCCCCTAACGTTACTGGCCGAAGCCGCTTGGAATAAGGCCGGTGTGC
GTTTGTCTATATGTTATTTTCCACCATATTGCCGTCTTTTGGCAATGTGAGGGCCCGGAAACCTGGCCCT
GTCTTCTTGACGAGCATTCCTAGGGGTCTTTCCCCTCTCGCCAAAGGAATGCAAGGTCTGTTGAATGTCG
TGAAGGAAGCAGTTCCTCTGGAAGCTTCTTGAAGACAAACAACGTCTGTAGCGACCCTTTGCAGGCAGCG
GAACCCCCCACCTGGCGACAGGTGCCTCTGCGGCCAAAAGCCACGTGTATAAGATACACCTGCAAAGGCG
GCACAACCCCAGTGCCACGTTGTGAGTTGGATAGTTGTGGAAAGAGTCAAATGGCTCTCCTCAAGCGTAT
TCAACAAGGGGCTGAAGGATGCCCAGAAGGTACCCCATTGTATGGGATCTGATCTGGGGCCTCGGTGCAC
ATGCTTTACATGTGTTTAGTCGAGGTTAAAAAAACGTCTAGGCCCCCCGAACCACGGGGACGTGGTTTTC
CTTTGAAAAACACGATGATAATATGGCCACAACCTACGTAGCCACCATGGTCTTCACACTCGAAGATTTC
GTTGGGGACTGGCGACAGACAGCCGGCTACAACCTGGACCAAGTCCTTGAACAGGGAGGTGTGTCCAGTT
TGTTTCAGAATCTCGGGGTGTCCGTAACTCCGATCCAAAGGATTGTCCTGAGCGGTGAAAATGGGCTGAA
GATCGACATCCATGTCATCATCCCGTATGAAGGTCTGAGCGGCGACCAAATGGGCCAGATCGAAAAAATT
TTTAAGGTGGTGTACCCTGTGGATGATCATCACTTTAAGGTGATCCTGCACTATGGCACACTGGTAATCG
ACGGGGTTACGCCGAACATGATCGACTATTTCGGACGGCCGTATGAAGGCATCGCCGTGTTCGACGGCAA
AAAGATCACTGTAACAGGGACCCTGTGGAACGGCAACAAAATTATCGACGAGCGCCTGATCAACCCCGAC
GGCTCCCTGCTGTTCCGAGTAACCATCAACGGAGTGACCGGCTGGCGGCTGTGCGAACGCATTCTGGCGG
GATCGGGAGCTTGCAAGAACTGGTTCAGTAGCTTAAGCCACTTTGTGATCCACCTTAACAGCCACGGCTT
CCCTCCCGAGGTGGAGGAGCAGGCCGCCGGCACCCTGCCCATGAGCTGCGCCCAGGAGAGCGGCATGGAT
AGACACCCTGCTGCTTGCGCCAGCGCCAGGATCAACGTCCCGCATCGATAAGCTTGTCGACGATATCTCC
AGAGGATCATAATCAGCCATACCACATTTGTAGAGGTTTTACTTGCTTTAAAAAACCTCCCACACCTCCC
CCTGAACCTGAAACATAAAATGAATGCAATTGTTGTTGTTAACTTGTTTATTGCAGCTTATAATGGTTAC
AAATAAAGCAATAGCATCACAAATTTCACAAATAAAGCATTTTTTTCACTGCCCCGAGCTTCCTCGCTCA
CTGACTCGCTGCGCTCGGTCGTTCGGCTGCGGCGAGCGGTATCAGCTCACTCAAAGGCGGTAATACGGTT
ATCCACAGAATCAGGGGATAACGCAGGAAAGAACATGTGAGCAAAAGGCCAGCAAAAGGCCAGGAACCGT
AAAAAGGCCGCGTTGCTGGCGTTTTTCCATAGGCTCCGCCCCCCTGACGAGCATCACAAAAATCGACGCT
CAAGTCAGAGGTGGCGAAACCCGACAGGACTATAAAGATACCAGGCGTTTCCCCCTGGAAGCTCCCTCGT
GCGCTCTCCTGTTCCGACCCTGCCGCTTACCGGATACCTGTCCGCCTTTCTCCCTTCGGGAAGCGTGGCG
CTTTCTCATAGCTCACGCTGTAGGTATCTCAGTTCGGTGTAGGTCGTTCGCTCCAAGCTGGGCTGTGTGC
ACGAACCCCCCGTTCAGCCCGACCGCTGCGCCTTATCCGGTAACTATCGTCTTGAGTCCAACCCGGTAAG
ACACGACTTATCGCCACTGGCAGCAGCCACTGGTAACAGGATTAGCAGAGCGAGGTATGTAGGCGGTGCT
ACAGAGTTCTTGAAGTGGTGGCCTAACTACGGCTACACTAGAAGAACAGTATTTGGTATCTGCGCTCTGC
TGAAGCCAGTTACCTTCGGAAAAAGAGTTGGTAGCTCTTGATCCGGCAAACAAACCACCGCTGGTAGCGG
TGGTTTTTTTGTTTGCAAGCAGCAGATTACGCGCAGAAAAAAAGGATCTCAAGAAGATCCTTTGATCTTT
TCTACGGGGTCTGACGCTCAGTGGAACGAAAACTCACGTTAAGGGATTTTGGTCATGAGATTATCAAAAA
GGATCTTCACCTAGATCCTTTTAAATTAAAAATGAAGTTTTAAATCAATCTAAAGTATATATGAGTAAAC
TTGGTCTGACAGTTACCAATGCTTAATCAGTGAGGCACCTATCTCAGCGATCTGTCTATTTCGTTCATCC
ATAGTTGCCTGACTCCCCGTCGTGTAGATAACTACGATACGGGAGGGCTTACCATCTGGCCCCAGTGCTG
CAATGATACCGCGAGACCCACGCTCACCGGCTCCAGATTTATCAGCAATAAACCAGCCAGCCGGAAGGGC
CGAGCGCAGAAGTGGTCCTGCAACTTTATCCGCCTCCATCCAGTCTATTAATTGTTGCCGGGAAGCTAGA
GTAAGTAGTTCGCCAGTTAATAGTTTGCGCAACGTTGTTGCCATTGCTACAGGCATCGTGGTGTCACGCT
CGTCGTTTGGTATGGCTTCATTCAGCTCCGGTTCCCAACGATCAAGGCGAGTTACATGATCCCCCATGTT
GTGCAAAAAAGCGGTTAGCTCCTTCGGTCCTCCGATCGTTGTCAGAAGTAAGTTGGCCGCAGTGTTATCA
CTCATGGTTATGGCAGCACTGCATAATTCTCTTACTGTCATGCCATCCGTAAGATGCTTTTCTGTGACTG
GTGAGTACTCAACCAAGTCATTCTGAGAATAGTGTATGCGGCGACCGAGTTGCTCTTGCCCGGCGTCAAC
ACGGGATAATACCGCGCCACATAGCAGAACTTTAAAAGTGCTCATCATTGGAAAACGTTCTTCGGGGCGA
AAACTCTCAAGGATCTTACCGCTGTTGAGATCCAGTTCGATGTAACCCACTCGTGCACCCAACTGATCTT
CAGCATCTTTTACTTTCACCAGCGTTTCTGGGTGAGCAAAAACAGGAAGGCAAAATGCCGCAAAAAAGGG
AATAAGGGCGACACGGAAATGTTGAATACTCATACTCTTCCTTTTTCAATATTATTGAAGCATTTATCAG
GGTTATTGTCTCATGAGCGGATACATATTTGAATGTATTTAGAAAAATAAACAAATAGGGGTTCCGCGCA
CATTTCCCCGAAAAGTGCCACCTGACGTCGGCAGTGAAAAAAATGCTTTATTTGTGAAATTTGTGATGCT
ATTGCTTTATTTGTAACCATTATAAGCTGCAATAAACAAGTTAACAACAACAATTGCATTCATTTTATGT
TTCAGGTTCAGGGGGAGGTGTGGGAGGTTTTTTAAAGCAAGTAAAACCTCTACAAATGTGGTATGGCTGA
TTATGATCCTCTAGACTGCAGCCTTTACACGGCGATCTTTCCGCCCTTCTTGGCCTTTATGAGGATCTCT
CTGATTTTTCTTGCGTCGAGTTTTCCGGTAAGACCTTTCGGTACTTCGTCCACAAACACAACTCCTCCGC
GCAACTTTTTCGCGGTTGTTACTTGACTGGCGACGTAATCCACGATCTCTTTTTCCGTCATCGTCTTTCC
GTGCTCCAAAACAACAACGGCGGCGGGAAGTTCACCGGCGTCATCGTCGGGAAGACCTGCGACACCTGCG
TCGAAGATGTTGGGGTGTTGGAGCAAGATGGATTCCAATTCAGCGGGAGCCACCTGATAGCCTTTGTACT
TAATCAGAGACTTCAGGCGGTCAACGATGAAGAAGTGTTCGTCTTCGTCCCAGTAAGCTATGTCTCCAGA
ATGTAGCCATCCATCCTTGTCAATCAAGGCGTTGGTCGCTTCCGGATTGTTTACATAACCGGACATAATC
ATAGGACCTCTCACACACAGTTCGCCTCTTTGATTAACGCCCAGCGTTTTCCCGGTATCCAGATCCACAA
CCTTCGCTTCAAAAAATGGAACAACTTTACCGACCGCGCCCGGTTTATCATCCCCCTCGGGTGTAATCAG
AATAGCTGATGTAGTCTCAGTGAGCCCATATCCTTGCCTGATACCTGGCAGATGGAACCTCTTGGCAACC
GCTTCCCCGACTTCCTTAGAGAGGGGAGCGCCACCAGAAGCAATTTCGTGTAAATTAGATAAATCGTATT
TGTCAATCAGAGTGCTTTTGGCGAAGAAGGAGAATAGGGTTGGCACCAGCAGCGCACTTTGAATCTTGTA
ATCCTGAAGGCTCCTCAGAAACAGCTCTTCTTCAAATCTATACATTAAGACGACTCGAAATCCACATATC
AAATATCCGAGTGTAGTAAACATTCCAAAACCGTGATGGAATGGAACAACACTTAAAATCGCAGTATCCG
GAATGATTTGATTGCCAAAAATAGGATCTCTGGCATGCGAGAATCTCACGCAGGCAGTTCTATGAGGCAG
AGCGACACCTTTAGGCAGACCAGTAGATCCAGAGGAGTTCATGATCAGTGCAATTGTCTTGTCCCTATCG
AAGGACTCTGGCACAAAATCGTATTCATTAAAACCGGGAGGTAGATGAGATGTGACGAACGTGTACATCG
ACTGAAATCCCTGGTAATCCGTTTTAGAATCCATGATAATAATTTTTTGGATGATTGGGAGCTTTTTTTG
CACGTTCAAAATTTTTTGCAACCCCTTTTTGGAAACGAACACCACGGTAGGCTGCGAAATGCCCATACTG
TTGAGCAATTCACGTTCATTATAAATGTCGTTCGCGGGCGCAACTGCAACTCCGATAAATAACGCGCCCA
ACACCGGCATAAAGAATTGAAGAGAGTTTTCACTGCATACGACGATTCTGTGATTTGTATTCAGCCCATA
TCGTTTCATAGCTTCTGCCAACCGAACGGACATTTCGAAGTACTCAGCGTAAGTGATGTCCACCTCGATA
TGTGCATCTGTAAAAGCAATTGTTCCAGGAACCAGGGCGTATCTCTTCATAGCCTTATGCAGTTGCTCTC
CAGCGGTTCCATCTTCCAGCGGATAGAATGGCGCCGGGCCTTTCTTTATGTTTTTGGCGTCTTCCATCCC
GCGGCATATGACCGGTGAATTCTCCAGGCGATCTGACGGTTCACTAAACGAGCTCTGCTTATATAGGCCT
CCCACCGTACACGCCACCTCGACATA
Features (pLannotate 1.2.2; 17 found; start..end, strand, type, name):
      7..370     +  enhancer       CMV enhancer: human cytomegalovirus immediate early enhancer
    371..574     +  promoter       CMV promoter: human cytomegalovirus (CMV) immediate early promoter
    635..669     +  ncRNA          IRE I: Accession: RF00037 - Iron response element I
    829..1113    +  CDS            SUMO1 (fragment): SUMO1_ORYSJ - Also known as SMT3, SUM1. Experimental evidence at protein level: Swiss-Prot protein existence level 1. Ubiquitin-like protein which can be covalently attached to target lysines as a monomer. Does not seem to be involved in protein degradation and may function as an antagonist of ubiquitin in the degradation process (By similarity). From Oryza sativa subsp. japonica (Rice).
   1239..1701    +  misc_feature   IRES: internal ribosome entry site (IRES) of the encephalomyocarditis virus (EMCV)
   1727..2239    +  CDS            Nluc: NanoLuc® luciferase human codon-optimized
   2249..2296    +  CDS            hCL1: non-ORF yeast peptide conferring ubiquitin-dependent degradation human codon-optimized
   2303..2419    +  CDS            hPEST: PEST degradation sequence from mouse ornithine decarboxylase human codon-optimized
   2455..2538    +  CDS            large T antigen (fragment): large T antigen from SV40 (simian virus 40)
   2561..2642    +  polyA_signal   SV40 poly(A) signal: SV40 polyadenylation signal
   2824..3412    -  rep_origin     ori: high-copy-number ColE1/pMB1/pBR322/pUC origin of replication
   3583..4443    -  CDS            AmpR: β-lactamase; bla; confers resistance to ampicillin, carbenicillin, and related antibiotics
   4444..4548    -  promoter       AmpR promoter: bla
   4581..4662    -  polyA_signal   SV40 poly(A) signal: SV40 polyadenylation signal
   4685..4768    -  CDS            large T antigen (fragment): large T antigen from SV40 (simian virus 40)
   4785..6437    -  CDS            luciferase: firefly luciferase; luc+; enhanced luc+ version of the luciferase gene
   6491..6525    -  promoter       minimal CMV promoter (fragment): human cytomegalovirus (CMV) immediate early promoter
