[The description below was written by a language model from this plasmid's Addgene catalogue record and pLannotate feature annotations shown in this document.]
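Description:
pSliceRep_B_miR-7.M4 is a 6,536 bp mammalian expression plasmid built on the bidirectional pBI-CMV1 backbone. It serves as a dual-luciferase reporter for RNAi in which the target site sits within a translated, tunable open reading frame ("version B" of the design). It is propagated in E. coli through a high-copy ColE1/pUC-type origin and selected with ampicillin via the bla gene and its native promoter.

A central CMV enhancer drives two divergent transcription units. In one direction, a CMV promoter expresses a transcript that begins with an annotated iron response element in the 5′ leader. This element presumably allows translation of the upstream ORF to be modulated, though the record does not explain how the tuning works. Next comes the synthetic SUMO_Eu1 insert, which carries an N-terminal 3xHA tag; the annotation software detects it only as a fragment resembling a plant SUMO1. Downstream, an EMCV IRES directs independent translation of NanoLuc luciferase fused to hCL1 and PEST degrons. These shorten the reporter's half-life so that the signal tracks mRNA abundance closely. This unit ends in an SV40 polyadenylation signal. In the opposite direction, a minimal CMV promoter drives firefly luciferase (luc+) with its own SV40 poly(A) signal, providing a co-expressed normalisation control from the same plasmid.

The name suggests a target site related to miR-7, with "M4" denoting a particular variant. However, the site is not annotated in the feature table, and its exact position and sequence context are not stated. The construct is intended for measuring Argonaute-mediated slicing or repression of a target in cells, read out as the NanoLuc-to-firefly ratio.
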