Addgene plasmid #220469: pSliceRep_B_miR-7.M4
Purpose: Dual luciferase reporter for RNAi, with target site within a tunable ORF (version B)
Depositing lab: David Bartel. Depositing organization: Whitehead Institute for Biomedical Research. Publication: The guide-RNA sequence dictates the slicing kinetics and conformational dynamics of the Argonaute silencing complex. Wang PY, Bartel DP. Mol Cell. 2024 Jul 10:S1097-2765(24)00533-1. doi: 10.1016/j.molcel.2024.06.026. PubMed 39025072.
Backbone
  Vector backbone: pBI-CMV1
  Backbone manufacturer: Clontech
  Total vector size (bp): 6536
  Modifications to backbone: Added FLuc and IRES-NanoLuc-PEST degron
  Vector type: Mammalian Expression
Growth in bacteria
  Bacterial resistance: Ampicillin, 100 μg/mL
  Growth temperature: 37°C
  Growth strain: DH5alpha
  Copy number: High Copy
Gene/Insert
  Gene/Insert name: SUMO_Eu1
  Species: Synthetic
  Insert size (bp): 426
  Promoter: Minimal CMV
  Tag / fusion protein: 3xHA (N terminal on insert)
  Cloning method: Gibson Cloning
  Sequencing primers: 5′ GTTTGACTCACGGGGATTTCC
Terms and licenses: Academic/Nonprofit Terms; Industry Terms: Not Available to Industry
Depositor comments: Please visit https://doi.org/10.1101/2023.10.15.562437 for bioRxiv preprint.
How to cite: pSliceRep_B_miR-7.M4 was a gift from David Bartel (Addgene plasmid # 220469 ; http://n2t.net/addgene:220469 ; RRID:Addgene_220469)
